>Addgene plasmid #16582 | pFredB | addgene partial sequence | sequence record 23005 | T3 5'-GCAATTAACCCTCACTAAAGG-3'
GGCGGCCGCCGGGGCAGGATCTCCTGTCATCTCACCTTGCTCCTGCCGAGAAAGTATCCATCATGGCTGA
TGCAATGCGGCGGCTGCATACGCTTGATCCGGCTACCTGCCCATTCGACCACCAAGCGAAACATCGCATC
GAGCGAGCACGTACTCGGATGGAAGCCGGTCTTGTCGATCAGGATGATCTGGACGAAGAGCATCAGGGGC
TCGCGCCAGCCGAACTGTTCGCCAGGCTCAAGGCGAGCATGCCCGACGGCGAGGATCTCGTCGTGACCCA
TGGCGATGCCTGCTTGCCGAATATCATGGTGGAAAATGGCCGCTTTTCTGGATTCATCGACTGTGGCCGG
CTGGGTGTGGCGGACCGCTATCAGGACATAGCGTTGGCTACCCGTGATATTGCTGAAGAGCTTGGCGGCG
AATGGGCTGACCGCTTCCTCGTGCTTTACGGTATCGCCGCTCCCGATTCGCAGCGCATCGCCTTCTATCG
CCTTCTTGACGAGTTCTTCTGAGCGGGACTCTGGGGTTCGAAATGACCGACCAAGCGACGCCCAACCTGC
CATCACGAGATTTCGATTCCACCGCCGCCTTCTATGAAAGGTTGGGCTTCGGAATCGTTTTCCGGGACGC
CGGCTGGATGATCCTCCAGCGCGGGGATCTCATGCTGGAGTTCTTCGCCCACCCTAGGGGGAGGCTAACT
GA
