[The description below was written by a language model from this plasmid's Addgene catalogue record.]
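Description:
pFredB is an empty-backbone gene-targeting vector of about 3.9 kb, derived from pBluescript-SK and catalogued as a mammalian expression plasmid. It is maintained in E. coli as a high-copy plasmid under ampicillin selection. No insert is present. Homology arms or other fragments are introduced by restriction cloning at sites that the record refers only to the plasmid map for, and the T3 and T7 primer sites inherited from pBluescript flank the cloning region for sequence verification.

The functional payload is the 3' portion of the neomycin resistance gene followed by the thymidine kinase (tk) polyadenylation signal. pFredB is one half of a "two-vector" targeting system, paired with pFredA, designed to lower the background of Geneticin (G418)-resistant colonies that arise when a targeting construct integrates at nonhomologous sites. Because pFredB carries only the 3' part of the marker, it would not be expected to confer resistance by itself. The implied logic is that a functional neomycin cassette exists only when material from both vectors is combined, although the record does not describe what pFredA contains or how the two pieces are joined. The record also does not state a promoter for the neomycin fragment, and no feature table is provided, so element positions and the exact extent of the neo segment cannot be given.

The system was developed for homologous-recombination gene targeting in human cells, in work examining the role of securin in chromosomal stability. Users would clone locus-specific homology sequences into pFredB and its partner to build knockout constructs.
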