Addgene plasmid #16582: pFredB
Purpose: (Empty Backbone)
Depositing lab: Bert Vogelstein. Depositing organization: Johns Hopkins University and School of Medicine. Publication: Securin is required for chromosomal stability in human cells. Jallepalli PV, Waizenegger IC, Bunz F, Langer S, Speicher MR, Peters JM, Kinzler KW, Vogelstein B, Lengauer C. Cell. 2001 May 18. 105(4):445-57. 10.1016/S0092-8674(01)00340-3 PubMed 11371342.
Backbone
  Vector backbone: pFredB
  Backbone size (bp): 3939
  Vector type: Mammalian Expression
Growth in bacteria
  Bacterial resistance: Ampicillin, 100 μg/mL
  Growth temperature: 37°C
  Growth strain: DH5alpha
  Copy number: High Copy
Gene/Insert
  Gene/Insert name: None
  Cloning method: Restriction Enzyme; 5′ cloning site See map (not destroyed); 3′ cloning site See map (not destroyed)
  Sequencing primers: 5′ T3; 3′ T7
Terms and licenses: Academic/Nonprofit Terms; Industry Terms: Not Available to Industry
Depositor comments: Targeting vector derived from pBluescript-SK. Contains 3' neomycin gene and tk polyA signal. pFredA and pFredB make up the “two-vector” targeting system developed in an effort to reduce the background rate of Geneticin-resistant colonies arising from nonhomologous integration events.
How to cite: pFredB was a gift from Bert Vogelstein (Addgene plasmid # 16582 ; http://n2t.net/addgene:16582 ; RRID:Addgene_16582)
